Addgene plasmid #59049: FCK-ChrimsonR-GFP
Purpose: Lentiviral expression of ChrimsonR under the CaMKII promoter
Depositing lab: Edward Boyden. Depositing organization: Massachusetts Institute of Technology. Publication: Independent optical excitation of distinct neural populations. Klapoetke NC, Murata Y, Kim SS, Pulver SR, Birdsey-Benson A, Cho YK, Morimoto TK, Chuong AS, Carpenter EJ, Tian Z, Wang J, Xie Y, Yan Z, Zhang Y, Chow BY, Surek B, Melkonian M, Jayaraman V, Constantine-Paton M, Wong GK, Boyden ES. Nat Methods. 2014 Mar;11(3):338-46. doi: 10.1038/nmeth.2836. Epub 2014 Feb 9. PubMed 24509633.
Backbone
  Vector backbone: FCK(1.3)GW
  Backbone manufacturer: Pavel Osten
  Backbone size w/o insert (bp): 9238
  Total vector size (bp): 11023
  Vector type: Mammalian Expression, Lentiviral
Growth in bacteria
  Bacterial resistance: Ampicillin, 100 μg/mL
  Growth temperature: 37°C
  Growth strain: Stbl3
  Copy number: High Copy
Gene/Insert
  Gene/Insert name: ChrimsonR-GFP (alt names: Chrimson K176R mutant; ChR88m19-GFP)
  Species: Chlamydomonas noctigama
  Insert size (bp): 1785
  Mutation: K176R
  GenBank ID: KF992060
  Promoter: CaMKII
  Tag / fusion protein: GFP (C terminal on insert)
  Cloning method: Restriction Enzyme; 5′ cloning site BamHI (not destroyed); 3′ cloning site EcoRI (not destroyed)
  Sequencing primers: 5′ TCTCCATTTGCACTCAGG; 3′ CAGCGTATCCACATAGCG
Terms and licenses: Academic/Nonprofit Terms; Industry Terms: Not Available to Industry
Depositor comments: This plasmid has been fully sequenced by the depositing lab. Please see the plasmid map and GenBank file for custom annotations by the depositing lab.
How to cite: FCK-ChrimsonR-GFP was a gift from Edward Boyden (Addgene plasmid # 59049 ; http://n2t.net/addgene:59049 ; RRID:Addgene_59049)
