[The description below was written by a language model from this plasmid's Addgene catalogue record and pLannotate feature annotations shown in this document.]
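Description:
FCK-ChrimsonR-GFP is an 11 kb HIV-1-based lentiviral transfer plasmid built on the FCK(1.3)GW backbone for expressing the red-light-activated channelrhodopsin ChrimsonR in mammalian neurons. In bacteria it is maintained through a high-copy ColE1/pUC-type origin and selected with ampicillin (AmpR under its own bla promoter). The backbone also carries an f1 origin and an SV40/EM7-driven BleoR cassette with an SV40 poly(A) signal, which lies outside the LTR-flanked region and so would not be packaged into virus.

The viral portion begins with a CMV enhancer/promoter fused to a truncated 5' LTR, an arrangement that drives genomic RNA transcription in packaging cells. It is followed by the Ψ packaging signal with a partial gag sequence, the Rev response element for Rev-dependent nuclear export, and the cPPT/CTS, which aids nuclear import of the reverse-transcribed genome. The internal expression cassette uses a roughly 1.3 kb mouse CaMKIIα promoter, commonly used to bias expression toward excitatory neurons. It drives ChrimsonR, the K176R mutant of Chrimson from Chlamydomonas noctigama, annotated as having accelerated closing kinetics. The opsin is fused at its C terminus to EGFP for visualising expressing cells, and the insert was cloned between retained BamHI and EcoRI sites. A WPRE downstream enhances transcript stability and expression, and the cassette ends at a second truncated LTR followed by a bGH polyadenylation signal. The short nef, Rev and lac-region annotations are residual fragments of the parental sequences rather than functional genes.

The construct is used to produce lentivirus for optogenetic excitation of CaMKII-promoter-active neurons with red light, and comes from work on independent optical excitation of distinct neural populations.
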