Features (pLannotate 1.2.2; 31 found; start..end, strand, type, name):
     31..83      -  misc_feature   bom (fragment): basis of mobility region from pBR322
    238..617     +  enhancer       CMV enhancer: human cytomegalovirus immediate early enhancer
    618..817     +  promoter       CMV promoter: human cytomegalovirus (CMV) immediate early promoter
    835..1015    +  LTR            5' LTR (truncated): truncated 5' long terminal repeat (LTR) from HIV-1
   1062..1187    +  misc_feature   HIV-1 Ψ: packaging signal of human immunodeficiency virus type 1
   1171..1534    +  CDS            HIV-1 gag (fragment): gag protein from human immunodeficiency virus 1; gag
   1680..1913    +  misc_feature   RRE: The Rev response element (RRE) of HIV-1 allows for Rev-dependent mRNA export from the nucleus to the cytoplasm.
   2290..2390    +  CDS            Rev (fragment): human immunodeficiency virus 1 (HIV-1) Rev protein; rev; enhances nuclear export of unspliced and incompletely spliced viral mRNAs
   2440..2557    +  misc_feature   cPPT/CTS: central polypurine tract and central termination sequence of HIV-1
   2602..3890    +  promoter       CaMKII promoter: promoter for the mouse calcium/calmodulin-dependent kinase II α subunit
   3906..4955    +  CDS            ChrimsonR: red light-drivable channelrhodopsin from Chlamydomonas noctigama (Klapoetke et al., 2014) K176R mutant with accelerated closing kinetics
   4974..5690    +  CDS            EGFP: the original enhanced GFP (Yang et al., 1996) mammalian codon-optimized
   5691..5715    +  misc_feature   MCS (fragment): pBluescript multiple cloning site
   5715..6303    +  misc_feature   WPRE: woodchuck hepatitis virus posttranscriptional regulatory element
   6240..6821    +  CDS            nef (fragment): NEF_HV1H2 - Experimental evidence at protein level: Swiss-Prot protein existence level 1. Extracellular Nef protein targets CD4(+) T-lymphocytes for apoptosis by interacting with CXCR4 surface receptors. From Human immunodeficiency virus type 1 group M subtype B (isolate HXB2) (HIV-1).
   6828..7008    +  LTR            5' LTR (truncated): truncated 5' long terminal repeat (LTR) from HIV-1
   7040..7264    +  polyA_signal   bGH poly(A) signal: bovine growth hormone polyadenylation signal
   7268..7289    +  promoter       SV40 promoter (fragment): SV40 enhancer and early promoter
   7310..7738    +  rep_origin     f1 ori (sequence partly withheld): f1 bacteriophage origin of replication; arrow indicates direction of (+) strand synthesis
   7752..8081    +  promoter       SV40 promoter: SV40 enhancer and early promoter
   8129..8176    +  promoter       EM7 promoter: synthetic bacterial promoter&nbsp
   8195..8569    +  CDS            BleoR: antibiotic-binding protein; Sh ble from Streptoalloteichus hindustanus; confers resistance to bleomycin, phleomycin, and Zeocin™
   8579..8704    +  CDS            ble (fragment): BLE_KLEPN - Experimental evidence at protein level: Swiss-Prot protein existence level 1. Binding protein with a strong affinity to the bleomycin family of antibiotics. Binds to CL990; an antimitotic-antibiotic compound. From Klebsiella pneumoniae.
   8699..8820    +  polyA_signal   SV40 poly(A) signal: SV40 polyadenylation signal
   8891..8913    -  protein_bind   lac operator (fragment): The lac repressor binds to the lac operator to inhibit transcription in E. coli. This inhibition can be relieved by adding lactose or isopropyl-β-D-thiogalactopyranoside (IPTG). lac repressor encoded by lacI
   8917..8947    -  promoter       lac promoter: promoter for the E. coli lac operon
   8962..8983    -  protein_bind   CAP binding site: CAP binding activates transcription in the presence of cAMP. E. coli catabolite activator protein
   8996..9088    -  CDS            lacI (fragment): lac repressor; lacI; The lac repressor binds to the lac operator to inhibit transcription in E. coli. This inhibition can be relieved by adding lactose or isopropyl-β-D-thiogalactopyranoside (IPTG).
   9271..9859    -  rep_origin     ori: high-copy-number ColE1/pMB1/pBR322/pUC origin of replication
  10030..10890   -  CDS            AmpR: β-lactamase; bla; confers resistance to ampicillin, carbenicillin, and related antibiotics
  10891..10995   -  promoter       AmpR promoter: bla
>Addgene plasmid #59049 | FCK-ChrimsonR-GFP | depositor full sequence | sequence record 91558 | FCK-ChrimsonR-GFP sequence 11023 bps
GTCGACGGATCGGGAGATCTCCCGATCCCCTATGGTGCACTCTCAGTACAATCTGCTCTGATGCCGCATA
GTTAAGCCAGTATCTGCTCCCTGCTTGTGTGTTGGAGGTCGCTGAGTAGTGCGCGAGCAAAATTTAAGCT
ACAACAAGGCAAGGCTTGACCGACAATTGCATGAAGAATCTGCTTAGGGTTAGGCGTTTTGCGCTGCTTC
GCGATGTACGGGCCAGATATACGCGTTGACATTGATTATTGACTAGTTATTAATAGTAATCAATTACGGG
GTCATTAGTTCATAGCCCATATATGGAGTTCCGCGTTACATAACTTACGGTAAATGGCCCGCCTGGCTGA
CCGCCCAACGACCCCCGCCCATTGACGTCAATAATGACGTATGTTCCCATAGTAACGCCAATAGGGACTT
TCCATTGACGTCAATGGGTGGAGTATTTACGGTAAACTGCCCACTTGGCAGTACATCAAGTGTATCATAT
GCCAAGTACGCCCCCTATTGACGTCAATGACGGTAAATGGCCCGCCTGGCATTATGCCCAGTACATGACC
TTATGGGACTTTCCTACTTGGCAGTACATCTACGTATTAGTCATCGCTATTACCATGGTGATGCGGTTTT
GGCAGTACATCAATGGGCGTGGATAGCGGTTTGACTCACGGGGATTTCCAAGTCTCCACCCCATTGACGT
CAATGGGAGTTTGTTTTGGCACCAAAATCAACGGGACTTTCCAAAATGTCGTAACAACTCCGCCCCATTG
ACGCAAATGGGCGGTAGGCGTGTACGGTGGGAGGTCTATATAAGCAGCGCGTTTTGCCTGTACTGGGTCT
CTCTGGTTAGACCAGATCTGAGCCTGGGAGCTCTCTGGCTAACTAGGGAACCCACTGCTTAAGCCTCAAT
AAAGCTTGCCTTGAGTGCTTCAAGTAGTGTGTGCCCGTCTGTTGTGTGACTCTGGTAACTAGAGATCCCT
CAGACCCTTTTAGTCAGTGTGGAAAATCTCTAGCAGTGGCGCCCGAACAGGGACTTGAAAGCGAAAGGGA
AACCAGAGGAGCTCTCTCGACGCAGGACTCGGCTTGCTGAAGCGCGCACGGCAAGAGGCGAGGGGCGGCG
ACTGGTGAGTACGCCAAAAATTTTGACTAGCGGAGGCTAGAAGGAGAGAGATGGGTGCGAGAGCGTCAGT
ATTAAGCGGGGGAGAATTAGATCGCGATGGGAAAAAATTCGGTTAAGGCCAGGGGGAAAGAAAAAATATA
AATTAAAACATATAGTATGGGCAAGCAGGGAGCTAGAACGATTCGCAGTTAATCCTGGCCTGTTAGAAAC
ATCAGAAGGCTGTAGACAAATACTGGGACAGCTACAACCATCCCTTCAGACAGGATCAGAAGAACTTAGA
TCATTATATAATACAGTAGCAACCCTCTATTGTGTGCATCAAAGGATAGAGATAAAAGACACCAAGGAAG
CTTTAGACAAGATAGAGGAAGAGCAAAACAAAAGTAAGACCACCGCACAGCAAGCGGCCGCTGATCTTCA
GACCTGGAGGAGGAGATATGAGGGACAATTGGAGAAGTGAATTATATAAATATAAAGTAGTAAAAATTGA
ACCATTAGGAGTAGCACCCACCAAGGCAAAGAGAAGAGTGGTGCAGAGAGAAAAAAGAGCAGTGGGAATA
GGAGCTTTGTTCCTTGGGTTCTTGGGAGCAGCAGGAAGCACTATGGGCGCAGCGTCAATGACGCTGACGG
TACAGGCCAGACAATTATTGTCTGGTATAGTGCAGCAGCAGAACAATTTGCTGAGGGCTATTGAGGCGCA
ACAGCATCTGTTGCAACTCACAGTCTGGGGCATCAAGCAGCTCCAGGCAAGAATCCTGGCTGTGGAAAGA
TACCTAAAGGATCAACAGCTCCTGGGGATTTGGGGTTGCTCTGGAAAACTCATTTGCACCACTGCTGTGC
CTTGGAATGCTAGTTGGAGTAATAAATCTCTGGAACAGATTTGGAATCACACGACCTGGATGGAGTGGGA
CAGAGAAATTAACAATTACACAAGCTTAATACACTCCTTAATTGAAGAATCGCAAAACCAGCAAGAAAAG
AATGAACAAGAATTATTGGAATTAGATAAATGGGCAAGTTTGTGGAATTGGTTTAACATAACAAATTGGC
TGTGGTATATAAAATTATTCATAATGATAGTAGGAGGCTTGGTAGGTTTAAGAATAGTTTTTGCTGTACT
TTCTATAGTGAATAGAGTTAGGCAGGGATATTCACCATTATCGTTTCAGACCCACCTCCCAACCCCGAGG
GGACCCGACAGGCCCGAAGGAATAGAAGAAGAAGGTGGAGAGAGAGACAGAGACAGATCCATTCGATTAG
TGAACGGATCGGCACTGCGTGCGCCAATTCTGCAGACAAATGGCAGTATTCATCCACAATTTTAAAAGAA
AAGGGGGGATTGGGGGGTACAGTGCAGGGGAAAGAATAGTAGACATAATAGCAACAGACATACAAACTAA
AGAATTACAAAAACAAATTACAAAAATTCAAAATTTTCGGGTTTATTACAGGGACAGCAGAGATCCAGTT
TGGTTAATTAACATTATGGCCTTAGGTCACTTCATCTCCATGGGGTTCTTCTTCTGATTTTCTAGAAAAT
GAGATGGGGGTGCAGAGAGCTTCCTCAGTGACCTGCCCAGGGTCACATCAGAAATGTCAGAGCTAGAACT
TGAACTCAGATTACTAATCTTAAATTCCATGCCTTGGGGGCATGCAAGTACGATATACAGAAGGAGTGAA
CTCATTAGGGCAGATGACCAATGAGTTTAGGAAAGAAGAGTCCAGGGCAGGGTACATCTACACCACCCGC
CCAGCCCTGGGTGAGTCCAGCCACGTTCACCTCATTATAGTTGCCTCTCTCCAGTCCTACCTTGACGGGA
AGCACAAGCAGAAACTGGGACAGGAGCCCCAGGAGACCAAATCTTCATGGTCCCTCTGGGAGGATGGGTG
GGGAGAGCTGTGGCAGAGGCCTCAGGAGGGGCCCTGCTGCTCAGTGGTGACAGATAGGGGTGAGAAAGCA
GACAGAGTCATTCCGTCAGCATTCTGGGTCTGTTTGGTACTTCTTCTCACGCTAAGGTGGCGGTGTGATA
TGCACAATGGCTAAAAAGCAGGGAGAGCTGGAAAGAAACAAGGACAGAGACAGAGGCCAAGTCAACCAGA
CCAATTCCCAGAGGAAGCAAAGAAACCATTACAGAGACTACAAGGGGGAAGGGAAGGAGAGATGAATTAG
CTTCCCCTGTAAACCTTAGAACCCAGCTGTTGCCAGGGCAACGGGGCAATACCTGTCTCTTCAGAGGAGA
TGAAGTTGCCAGGGTAACTACATCCTGTCTTTCTCAAGGACCATCCCAGAATGTGGCACCCACTAGCCGT
TACCATAGCAACTGCCTCTTTGCCCCACTTAATCCCATCCCGTCTGTTAAAAGGGCCCTATAGTTGGAGG
TGGGGGAGGTAGGAAGAGCGATGATCACTTGTGGACTAAGTTTGTTCGCATCCCCTTCTCCAACCCCCTC
AGTACATCACCCTGGGGGAACAGGGTCCACTTGCTCCTGGGCCCACACAGTCCTGCAGTATTGTGTATAT
AAGGCCAGGGCAAAGAGGAGCAGGTTTTAAAGTGAAAGGCAGGCAGGTGTTGGGGAGGCAGTTACCGGGG
CAACGGGAACAGGGCGTTTCGGAGGTGGTTGCCATGGGGACCTGGATGCTGACGAAGGCTCGCGAGGCTG
TGAGCAGCCACAGTGCCCTGCTCAGAAGCCCCAAGCTCGTCAGTCAAGCCGGTTCTCCGTTTGCACTCAG
GAGCACGGGCAGGCGAGTGGCCCCTAGTTCTGGGGGCAGCGGGGGATCCGCCACCATGGCTGAGCTGATC
AGCAGCGCCACCAGATCTCTGTTTGCCGCCGGAGGCATCAACCCTTGGCCTAACCCCTACCACCACGAGG
ACATGGGCTGTGGAGGAATGACACCTACAGGCGAGTGCTTCAGCACCGAGTGGTGGTGTGACCCTTCTTA
CGGACTGAGCGACGCCGGATACGGATATTGCTTCGTGGAGGCCACAGGCGGCTACCTGGTCGTGGGAGTG
GAGAAGAAGCAGGCTTGGCTGCACAGCAGAGGCACACCAGGAGAAAAGATCGGCGCCCAGGTCTGCCAGT
GGATTGCTTTCAGCATCGCCATCGCCCTGCTGACATTCTACGGCTTCAGCGCCTGGAAGGCCACTTGCGG
TTGGGAGGAGGTCTACGTCTGTTGCGTCGAGGTGCTGTTCGTGACCCTGGAGATCTTCAAGGAGTTCAGC
AGCCCCGCCACAGTGTACCTGTCTACCGGCAACCACGCCTATTGCCTGCGCTACTTCGAGTGGCTGCTGT
CTTGCCCCGTGATCCTGATCAGACTGAGCAACCTGAGCGGCCTGAAGAACGACTACAGCAAGCGGACCAT
GGGCCTGATCGTGTCTTGCGTGGGAATGATCGTGTTCGGCATGGCCGCAGGACTGGCTACCGATTGGCTC
AAGTGGCTGCTGTATATCGTGTCTTGCATCTACGGCGGCTACATGTACTTCCAGGCCGCCAAGTGCTACG
TGGAAGCCAACCACAGCGTGCCTAAAGGCCATTGCCGCATGGTCGTGAAGCTGATGGCCTACGCTTACTT
CGCCTCTTGGGGCAGCTACCCAATCCTCTGGGCAGTGGGACCAGAAGGACTGCTGAAGCTGAGCCCTTAC
GCCAACAGCATCGGCCACAGCATCTGCGACATCATCGCCAAGGAGTTTTGGACCTTCCTGGCCCACCACC
TGAGGATCAAGATCCACGAGCACATCCTGATCCACGGCGACATCCGGAAGACCACCAAGATGGAGATCGG
AGGCGAGGAGGTGGAAGTGGAAGAGTTCGTGGAGGAGGAGGACGAGGACACAGTGGCGGCACCGGTAGTA
GCAGTGAGCAAGGGCGAGGAGCTGTTCACCGGGGTGGTGCCCATCCTGGTCGAGCTGGACGGCGACGTAA
ACGGCCACAAGTTCAGCGTGTCCGGCGAGGGCGAGGGCGATGCCACCTACGGCAAGCTGACCCTGAAGTT
CATTTGCACCACCGGCAAGCTGCCCGTGCCCTGGCCCACCCTCGTGACCACCCTGACCTACGGCGTGCAG
TGCTTCAGCCGCTACCCCGACCACATGAAGCAGCACGACTTCTTCAAGTCCGCCATGCCCGAAGGCTACG
TCCAGGAGCGCACCATCTTCTTCAAGGACGACGGCAACTACAAGACCCGCGCCGAGGTGAAGTTCGAGGG
CGACACCCTGGTGAACCGCATCGAGCTGAAGGGCATCGACTTCAAGGAGGACGGCAACATCCTGGGGCAC
AAGCTGGAGTACAACTACAACAGCCACAACGTCTATATCATGGCCGACAAGCAGAAGAACGGCATCAAGG
TGAACTTCAAGATCCGCCACAACATCGAGGACGGCAGCGTGCAGCTCGCCGACCACTACCAGCAGAACAC
CCCCATCGGCGACGGCCCCGTGCTGCTGCCCGACAACCACTACCTGAGCACCCAGTCCGCCCTGAGCAAA
GACCCCAACGAGAAGCGCGATCACATGGTCCTGCTGGAGTTCGTGACCGCCGCCGGGATCACTCTCGGCA
TGGACGAGCTGTACAAGTAAGAATTCGATATCAAGCTTATCGATAATCAACCTCTGGATTACAAAATTTG
TGAAAGATTGACTGGTATTCTTAACTATGTTGCTCCTTTTACGCTATGTGGATACGCTGCTTTAATGCCT
TTGTATCATGCTATTGCTTCCCGTATGGCTTTCATTTTCTCCTCCTTGTATAAATCCTGGTTGCTGTCTC
TTTATGAGGAGTTGTGGCCCGTTGTCAGGCAACGTGGCGTGGTGTGCACTGTGTTTGCTGACGCAACCCC
CACTGGTTGGGGCATTGCCACCACCTGTCAGCTCCTTTCCGGGACTTTCGCTTTCCCCCTCCCTATTGCC
ACGGCGGAACTCATCGCCGCCTGCCTTGCCCGCTGCTGGACAGGGGCTCGGCTGTTGGGCACTGACAATT
CCGTGGTGTTGTCGGGGAAATCATCGTCCTTTCCTTGGCTGCTCGCCTGTGTTGCCACCTGGATTCTGCG
CGGGACGTCCTTCTGCTACGTCCCTTCGGCCCTCAATCCAGCGGACCTTCCTTCCCGCGGCCTGCTGCCG
GCTCTGCGGCCTCTTCCGCGTCTTCGCCTTCGCCCTCAGACGAGTCGGATCTCCCTTTGGGCCGCCTCCC
CGCATCGATACCGTCGACCTCGAGACCTAGAAAAACATGGAGCAATCACAAGTAGCAATACAGCAGCTAC
CAATGCTGATTGTGCCTGGCTAGAAGCACAAGAGGAGGAGGAGGTGGGTTTTCCAGTCACACCTCAGGTA
CCTTTAAGACCAATGACTTACAAGGCAGCTGTAGATCTTAGCCACTTTTTAAAAGAAAAGGGGGGACTGG
AAGGGCTAATTCACTCCCAACGAAGACAAGATATCCTTGATCTGTGGATCTACCACACACAAGGCTACTT
CCCTGATTGGCAGAACTACACACCAGGGCCAGGGATCAGATATCCACTGACCTTTGGATGGTGCTACAAG
CTAGTACCAGTTGAGCAAGAGAAGGTAGAAGAAGCCAATGAAGGAGAGAACACCCGCTTGTTACACCCTG
TGAGCCTGCATGGGATGGATGACCCGGAGAGAGAAGTATTAGAGTGGAGGTTTGACAGCCGCCTAGCATT
TCATCACATGGCCCGAGAGCTGCATCCGGACTGTACTGGGTCTCTCTGGTTAGACCAGATCTGAGCCTGG
GAGCTCTCTGGCTAACTAGGGAACCCACTGCTTAAGCCTCAATAAAGCTTGCCTTGAGTGCTTCAAGTAG
TGTGTGCCCGTCTGTTGTGTGACTCTGGTAACTAGAGATCCCTCAGACCCTTTTAGTCAGTGTGGAAAAT
CTCTAGCAGGGCCCGTTTAAACCCGCTGATCAGCCTCGACTGTGCCTTCTAGTTGCCAGCCATCTGTTGT
TTGCCCCTCCCCCGTGCCTTCCTTGACCCTGGAAGGTGCCACTCCCACTGTCCTTTCCTAATAAAATGAG
GAAATTGCATCGCATTGTCTGAGTAGGTGTCATTCTATTCTGGGGGGTGGGGTGGGGCAGGACAGCAAGG
GGGAGGATTGGGAAGACAATAGCAGGCATGCTGGGGATGCGGTGGGCTCTATGGCTTCTGAGGCGGAAAG
AACCAGCTGGGGCTCTAGGGGGTATCCCC
[124 nt withheld, positions 7310-7433]
C
[91 nt withheld, positions 7435-7525]
A
[49 nt withheld, positions 7527-7575]
CCTTTGACGTTGGAGTCCACGTTCTTT
[37 nt withheld, positions 7603-7639]
ACCCTATCTCGGTCTATTCTTTTGATTTATAAGGGATTTTGCCGATTTCGGCCTATTGGTTAAAAAATGA
GCTGATTTAACAAAAATTTAACGCGAATTAATTCTGTGGAATGTGTGTCAGTTAGGGTGTGGAAAGTCCC
CAGGCTCCCCAGCAGGCAGAAGTATGCAAAGCATGCATCTCAATTAGTCAGCAACCAGGTGTGGAAAGTC
CCCAGGCTCCCCAGCAGGCAGAAGTATGCAAAGCATGCATCTCAATTAGTCAGCAACCATAGTCCCGCCC
CTAACTCCGCCCATCCCGCCCCTAACTCCGCCCAGTTCCGCCCATTCTCCGCCCCATGGCTGACTAATTT
TTTTTATTTATGCAGAGGCCGAGGCCGCCTCTGCCTCTGAGCTATTCCAGAAGTAGTGAGGAGGCTTTTT
TGGAGGCCTAGGCTTTTGCAAAAAGCTCCCGGGAGCTTGTATATCCATTTTCGGATCTGATCAGCACGTG
TTGACAATTAATCATCGGCATAGTATATCGGCATAGTATAATACGACAAGGTGAGGAACTAAACCATGGC
CAAGTTGACCAGTGCCGTTCCGGTGCTCACCGCGCGCGACGTCGCCGGAGCGGTCGAGTTCTGGACCGAC
CGGCTCGGGTTCTCCCGGGACTTCGTGGAGGACGACTTCGCCGGTGTGGTCCGGGACGACGTGACCCTGT
TCATCAGCGCGGTCCAGGACCAGGTGGTGCCGGACAACACCCTGGCCTGGGTGTGGGTGCGCGGCCTGGA
CGAGCTGTACGCCGAGTGGTCGGAGGTCGTGTCCACGAACTTCCGGGACGCCTCCGGGCCGGCCATGACC
GAGATCGGCGAGCAGCCGTGGGGGCGGGAGTTCGCCCTGCGCGACCCGGCCGGCAACTGCGTGCACTTCG
TGGCCGAGGAGCAGGACTGACACGTGCTACGAGATTTCGATTCCACCGCCGCCTTCTATGAAAGGTTGGG
CTTCGGAATCGTTTTCCGGGACGCCGGCTGGATGATCCTCCAGCGCGGGGATCTCATGCTGGAGTTCTTC
GCCCACCCCAACTTGTTTATTGCAGCTTATAATGGTTACAAATAAAGCAATAGCATCACAAATTTCACAA
ATAAAGCATTTTTTTCACTGCATTCTAGTTGTGGTTTGTCCAAACTCATCAATGTATCTTATCATGTCTG
TATACCGTCGACCTCTAGCTAGAGCTTGGCGTAATCATGGTCATAGCTGTTTCCTGTGTGAAATTGTTAT
CCGCTCACAATTCCACACAACATACGAGCCGGAAGCATAAAGTGTAAAGCCTGGGGTGCCTAATGAGTGA
GCTAACTCACATTAATTGCGTTGCGCTCACTGCCCGCTTTCCAGTCGGGAAACCTGTCGTGCCAGCTGCA
TTAATGAATCGGCCAACGCGCGGGGAGAGGCGGTTTGCGTATTGGGCGCTCTTCCGCTTCCTCGCTCACT
GACTCGCTGCGCTCGGTCGTTCGGCTGCGGCGAGCGGTATCAGCTCACTCAAAGGCGGTAATACGGTTAT
CCACAGAATCAGGGGATAACGCAGGAAAGAACATGTGAGCAAAAGGCCAGCAAAAGGCCAGGAACCGTAA
AAAGGCCGCGTTGCTGGCGTTTTTCCATAGGCTCCGCCCCCCTGACGAGCATCACAAAAATCGACGCTCA
AGTCAGAGGTGGCGAAACCCGACAGGACTATAAAGATACCAGGCGTTTCCCCCTGGAAGCTCCCTCGTGC
GCTCTCCTGTTCCGACCCTGCCGCTTACCGGATACCTGTCCGCCTTTCTCCCTTCGGGAAGCGTGGCGCT
TTCTCATAGCTCACGCTGTAGGTATCTCAGTTCGGTGTAGGTCGTTCGCTCCAAGCTGGGCTGTGTGCAC
GAACCCCCCGTTCAGCCCGACCGCTGCGCCTTATCCGGTAACTATCGTCTTGAGTCCAACCCGGTAAGAC
ACGACTTATCGCCACTGGCAGCAGCCACTGGTAACAGGATTAGCAGAGCGAGGTATGTAGGCGGTGCTAC
AGAGTTCTTGAAGTGGTGGCCTAACTACGGCTACACTAGAAGAACAGTATTTGGTATCTGCGCTCTGCTG
AAGCCAGTTACCTTCGGAAAAAGAGTTGGTAGCTCTTGATCCGGCAAACAAACCACCGCTGGTAGCGGTG
GTTTTTTTGTTTGCAAGCAGCAGATTACGCGCAGAAAAAAAGGATCTCAAGAAGATCCTTTGATCTTTTC
TACGGGGTCTGACGCTCAGTGGAACGAAAACTCACGTTAAGGGATTTTGGTCATGAGATTATCAAAAAGG
ATCTTCACCTAGATCCTTTTAAATTAAAAATGAAGTTTTAAATCAATCTAAAGTATATATGAGTAAACTT
GGTCTGACAGTTACCAATGCTTAATCAGTGAGGCACCTATCTCAGCGATCTGTCTATTTCGTTCATCCAT
AGTTGCCTGACTCCCCGTCGTGTAGATAACTACGATACGGGAGGGCTTACCATCTGGCCCCAGTGCTGCA
ATGATACCGCGAGACCCACGCTCACCGGCTCCAGATTTATCAGCAATAAACCAGCCAGCCGGAAGGGCCG
AGCGCAGAAGTGGTCCTGCAACTTTATCCGCCTCCATCCAGTCTATTAATTGTTGCCGGGAAGCTAGAGT
AAGTAGTTCGCCAGTTAATAGTTTGCGCAACGTTGTTGCCATTGCTACAGGCATCGTGGTGTCACGCTCG
TCGTTTGGTATGGCTTCATTCAGCTCCGGTTCCCAACGATCAAGGCGAGTTACATGATCCCCCATGTTGT
GCAAAAAAGCGGTTAGCTCCTTCGGTCCTCCGATCGTTGTCAGAAGTAAGTTGGCCGCAGTGTTATCACT
CATGGTTATGGCAGCACTGCATAATTCTCTTACTGTCATGCCATCCGTAAGATGCTTTTCTGTGACTGGT
GAGTACTCAACCAAGTCATTCTGAGAATAGTGTATGCGGCGACCGAGTTGCTCTTGCCCGGCGTCAATAC
GGGATAATACCGCGCCACATAGCAGAACTTTAAAAGTGCTCATCATTGGAAAACGTTCTTCGGGGCGAAA
ACTCTCAAGGATCTTACCGCTGTTGAGATCCAGTTCGATGTAACCCACTCGTGCACCCAACTGATCTTCA
GCATCTTTTACTTTCACCAGCGTTTCTGGGTGAGCAAAAACAGGAAGGCAAAATGCCGCAAAAAAGGGAA
TAAGGGCGACACGGAAATGTTGAATACTCATACTCTTCCTTTTTCAATATTATTGAAGCATTTATCAGGG
TTATTGTCTCATGAGCGGATACATATTTGAATGTATTTAGAAAAATAAACAAATAGGGGTTCCGCGCACA
TTTCCCCGAAAAGTGCCACCTGAC
