>Addgene plasmid #59049 | FCK-ChrimsonR-GFP | addgene partial sequence | sequence record 94072 | EGFP-C 5'-CATGGTCCTGCTGGAGTTCGTG-3'
CTCTCGGCATGGACGAGCTGTACAAGTAAGAATTCGATATCAAGCTTATCGATAATCAACCTCTGGATTA
CAAAATTTGTGAAAGATTGACTGGTATTCTTAACTATGTTGCTCCTTTTACGCTATGTGGATACGCTGCT
TTAATGCCTTTGTATCATGCTATTGCTTCCCGTATGGCTTTCATTTTCTCCTCCTTGTATAAATCCTGGT
TGCTGTCTCTTTATGAGGAGTTGTGGCCCGTTGTCAGGCAACGTGGCGTGGTGTGCACTGTGTTTGCTGA
CGCAACCCCCACTGGTTGGGGCATTGCCACCACCTGTCAGCTCCTTTCCGGGACTTTCGCTTTCCCCCTC
CCTATTGCCACGGCGGAACTCATCGCCGCCTGCCTTGCCCGCTGCTGGACAGGGGCTCGGCTGTTGGGCA
CTGACAATTCCGTGGTGTTGTCGGGGAAATCATCGTCCTTTCCTTGGCTGCTCGCCTGTGTTGCCACCTG
GATTCTGCGCGGGACGTCCTTCTGCTACGTCCCTTCGGCCCTCAATCCAGCGGACCTTCCTTCCCGCGGC
CTGCTGCCGGCTCTGCGGCCTCTTCCGCGTCTTCGCCTTCGCCCTCAGACGAGTCGGATCTCCCTTTGGG
CCGCCTCCCCGCATCGATACCGTCGACCTCGAGACCTAGAAAAACATGGAGCAATCACAAGTAGCAATAC
AGCAGCTACCAATGCTGATTGTGCCTGGCTAGAAGCACAAGAGGAGGAGGAGGTGGGTTTTCCAGTCACA
CCTCAGGTACCTTTAAGACCAATGACTTACAAGGCAGCTGTAGATCTTAGCCACTTTTTAAAA
