>Addgene plasmid #59049 | FCK-ChrimsonR-GFP | addgene partial sequence | sequence record 94073 | WPRE-R 5'-CATAGCGTAAAAGGAGCAACA-3'
GTCAATCTTTCACAAATTTTGTAATCCAGAGGTTGATTATCGATAAGCTTGATATCGAATTCTTACTTGT
ACAGCTCGTCCATGCCGAGAGTGATCCCGGCGGCGGTCACGAACTCCAGCAGGACCATGTGATCGCGCTT
CTCGTTGGGGTCTTTGCTCAGGGCGGACTGGGTGCTCAGGTAGTGGTTGTCGGGCAGCAGCACGGGGCCG
TCGCCGATGGGGGTGTTCTGCTGGTAGTGGTCGGCGAGCTGCACGCTGCCGTCCTCGATGTTGTGGCGGA
TCTTGAAGTTCACCTTGATGCCGTTCTTCTGCTTGTCGGCCATGATATAGACGTTGTGGCTGTTGTAGTT
GTACTCCAGCTTGTGCCCCAGGATGTTGCCGTCCTCCTTGAAGTCGATGCCCTTCAGCTCGATGCGGTTC
ACCAGGGTGTCGCCCTCGAACTTCACCTCGGCGCGGGTCTTGTAGTTGCCGTCGTCCTTGAAGAAGATGG
TGCGCTCCTGGACGTAGCCTTCGGGCATGGCGGACTTGAAGAAGTCGTGCTGCTTCATGTGGTCGGGGTA
GCGGCTGAAGCACTGCACGCCGTAGGTCAGGGTGGTCACGAGGGTGGGCCAGGGCACGGGCAGCTTGCCG
GTGGTGCAAATGAACTTCAGGGTCAGCTTGCCGTAGGTGGCATCGCCCTCGCCCTCGCCGGACACGCTGA
ACTTGTGGCCGTTTACGTCGCCGTCCAGCTCGACCAGGATGGGCACCACCCCGGTGAACAGCTCCTCGCC
CTTGCTCACTGCTACTACCGGTGCCGCCACTGTGTCCTCGTCCTCCTCCTCCACGAACTCTTCCACTTCC
AC
