>Addgene plasmid #59049 | FCK-ChrimsonR-GFP | addgene partial sequence | sequence record 94074 | mCaMKIIapro-F 5'-gcctctttgccccacttaat-3'
AAGGGCCCTATAGTTGGAGGTGGGGGAGGTAGGAAGAGCGATGATCACTTGTGGACTAAGTTTGTTCGCA
TCCCCTTCTCCAACCCCCTCAGTACATCACCCTGGGGGAACAGGGTCCACTTGCTCCTGGGCCCACACAG
TCCTGCAGTATTGTGTATATAAGGCCAGGGCAAAGAGGAGCAGGTTTTAAAGTGAAAGGCAGGCAGGTGT
TGGGGAGGCAGTTACCGGGGCAACGGGAACAGGGCGTTTCGGAGGTGGTTGCCATGGGGACCTGGATGCT
GACGAAGGCTCGCGAGGCTGTGAGCAGCCACAGTGCCCTGCTCAGAAGCCCCAAGCTCGTCAGTCAAGCC
GGTTCTCCGTTTGCACTCAGGAGCACGGGCAGGCGAGTGGCCCCTAGTTCTGGGGGCAGCGGGGGATCCG
CCACCATGGCTGAGCTGATCAGCAGCGCCACCAGATCTCTGTTTGCCGCCGGAGGCATCAACCCTTGGCC
TAACCCCTACCACCACGAGGACATGGGCTGTGGAGGAATGACACCTACAGGCGAGTGCTTCAGCACCGAG
TGGTGGTGTGACCCTTCTTACGGACTGAGCGACGCCGGATACGGATATTGCTTCGTGGAGGCCACAGGCG
GCTACCTGGTCGTGGGAGTGGAGAAGAAGCAGGCTTGGCTGCACAGCAGAGGCACACCAGGAGAAAAGAT
CGGCGCCCAGGTCTGCCAGTGGATTGCTTTCAGCATCGCCATCGCCCTGCTGACATTCTACGGCTTCAGC
GCCTG
