>Addgene plasmid #59049 | FCK-ChrimsonR-GFP | addgene partial sequence | sequence record 95463 | EGFP-N 5'-CGTCGCCGTCCAGCTCGACCAG-3'
CCGGTGAACAGCTCCTCGCCCTTGCTCACTGCTACTACCGGTGCCGCCACTGTGTCCTCGTCCTCCTCCT
CCACGAACTCTTCCACTTCCACCTCCTCGCCTCCGATCTCCATCTTGGTGGTCTTCCGGATGTCGCCGTG
GATCAGGATGTGCTCGTGGATCTTGATCCTCAGGTGGTGGGCCAGGAAGGTCCAAAACTCCTTGGCGATG
ATGTCGCAGATGCTGTGGCCGATGCTGTTGGCGTAAGGGCTCAGCTTCAGCAGTCCTTCTGGTCCCACTG
CCCAGAGGATTGGGTAGCTGCCCCAAGAGGCGAAGTAAGCGTAGGCCATCAGCTTCACGACCATGCGGCA
ATGGCCTTTAGGCACGCTGTGGTTGGCTTCCACGTAGCACTTGGCGGCCTGGAAGTACATGTAGCCGCCG
TAGATGCAAGACACGATATACAGCAGCCACTTGAGCCAATCGGTAGCCAGTCCTGCGGCCATGCCGAACA
CGATCATTCCCACGCAAGACACGATCAGGCCCATGGTCCGCTTGCTGTAGTCGTTCTTCAGGCCGCTCAG
GTTGCTCAGTCTGATCAGGATCACGGGGCAAGACAGCAGCCACTCGAAGTAGCGCAGGCAATAGGCGTGG
TTGCCGGTAGACAGGTACACTGTGGCGGGGCTGCTGAACTCCTTGAAGATCTCCAGGGTCACGAACAGCA
CCTCGACGCAACAGACGTAGACCTCCTCCCAACCGCAAGTGGCCTTCCAGGCGCTGAAGCCGTAGAATGT
CAGCAGGGCGATGGCGATGCTGAAAGCAATCCACTGGCAGACCTGGGCGCCGATCTTTTCTCCTGGTGTG
CCTCTGCTGTGCAGCCAAG
